>Addgene plasmid #50991 | pLA CMV N-Flag RALB R47 | addgene partial sequence | sequence record 79697 | CMV-F 5'-CGCAAATGGGCGGTAGGCGTG-3'
ACCGTCAGATCGCCTGGAGACGCCATCCACGCTGTTTTGACCTCCATAGAAGACACCGACTCTAGCACCA
TGGATTACAAGGACGACGACGATAAGTCTAGAGCTGCCAACAAGAGTAAGGGCCAGAGCTCCTTGGCCCT
CCACAAGGTGATCATGGTTGGCAGCGGAGGCGTTGGCAAGTCAGCCCTGACGCTTCAGTTCATGTATGAC
GAGTTTGTAGAAGACTATGAACCTACCAGAGCTGACAGTTATAGAAAGAAAGTGGTTCTTGATGGGGAAG
AAGTTCAGATAGATATTCTGGACACCGCTGGGCAAGAGGACTACGCAGCCATTCGAGATAACTACTTTCG
GAGTGGGGAAGGGTTTCTTCTTGTGTTCTCAATCACAGAACATGAATCCTTTACAGCAACTGCCGAATTC
AGGGAACAGATTCTCCGTGTGAAGGCTGAAGAAGATAAAATTCCACTGCTCGTCGTGGGAAACAAGTCTG
ACCTAGAGGAGCGGAGGCAGGTGCCTGTGGAGGAGGCCAGGAGTAAAGCCGAAGAGTGGGGCGTGCAGTA
CGTGGAGACGTCAGCGAAGACCCGGGCCAACGTGGACAAGGTGTTCTTTGACCTAATGAGAGAAATCAGA
ACAAAGAAGATGTCAGAAAACAAAGACAAGAATGGCAAGAAAAGCAGCAAGAACAAGAAAAGTTTTAAAG
AAAGATGTTGCTTACTATGACTCGAGGAATTCGGATCCGTCGACAATCAACCTCTGGATTACAAAATTTG
TGAAAGATTGACTGGTATTCTTAACTATGTTGCTCCTTTTACGCTATGTGGATACGCTGCTTTAATGCCT
TTGTATCATGCTATTGCTTCCCGTATGGCTTTCATTTTCTCCTCC
