[The description below was written by a language model from this plasmid's Addgene catalogue record.]
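Description:
pLA CMV N-Flag RALB R47 is a lentiviral mammalian expression plasmid built on the pLA backbone. It is maintained in bacteria as a high-copy plasmid under ampicillin selection. The recorded host strain is a recombination-deficient one of the kind commonly chosen for lentiviral vectors, whose repeated LTR sequences are prone to rearrangement. No feature table accompanies the record. The origin of replication, the details of the viral elements (LTRs, packaging signal and so on) and any mammalian selection marker are therefore not stated.

The payload is the human RALB open reading frame, which encodes a small Ras-like GTPase. According to the record, part of the plasmid derives from an ORFeome clone, and the insert was introduced by ligation-independent cloning. Expression is driven by the CMV promoter, a strong constitutive promoter in most mammalian cell types. The protein carries an N-terminal Flag epitope, which allows detection or immunoprecipitation with anti-Flag antibodies. The insert bears a K47R substitution, replacing lysine 47 with arginine. Such a change preserves the positive charge but removes a potential acceptor site for lysine modifications such as ubiquitylation.

The stated purpose is expression of RALB-R47 in mammalian cells, either by direct transfection or, given the lentiviral vector type, by packaging into viral particles for transduction. The associated publication concerns how deubiquitylation of RALB distinguishes its roles in autophagy and the innate immune response. This suggests that the mutant serves as a modification-site variant for comparison with wild-type RALB, although the record does not spell out this role.
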