Addgene plasmid #50991: pLA CMV N-Flag RALB R47
Purpose: Expresses RALB-R47 in mammalian cells
Depositing lab: Anna Sablina. Depositing organization: Vlaams Instituut voor Biotechnologie (VIB, vzw). Publication: The deubiquitylase USP33 discriminates between RALB functions in autophagy and innate immune response. Simicek M, Lievens S, Laga M, Guzenko D, Aushev VN, Kalev P, Baietti MF, Strelkov SV, Gevaert K, Tavernier J, Sablina AA. Nat Cell Biol. 2013 Oct;15(10):1220-30. doi: 10.1038/ncb2847. Epub 2013 Sep 22. PubMed 24056301.
Backbone
  Vector backbone: pLA
  Vector type: Mammalian Expression, Lentiviral
Growth in bacteria
  Bacterial resistance: Ampicillin, 100 μg/mL
  Growth temperature: 37°C
  Growth strain: Stbl3
  Copy number: High Copy
Gene/Insert
  Gene/Insert name: RALB
  Species: H. sapiens (human)
  Mutation: K47R
  Entrez Gene: RALB
  Promoter: CMV
  Tag / fusion protein: Flag (N terminal on insert)
  Cloning method: Ligation Independent Cloning
  Sequencing primers: 5′ CMV_fwd_primer; 3′ M13_reverse_primer
Resource information
  A portion of this plasmid was derived from a plasmid made by: Orfeome
Terms and licenses: Academic/Nonprofit Terms; Industry Terms: Not Available to Industry
How to cite: pLA CMV N-Flag RALB R47 was a gift from Anna Sablina (Addgene plasmid # 50991 ; http://n2t.net/addgene:50991 ; RRID:Addgene_50991)
